Addgene plasmid #194800: pBL069
Purpose: cCadC-GCN4 under the control of Ptet
Depositing lab: Tina Wang. Depositing organization: University of Wisconsin, Madison. Publication: A Modular Scaffold for Controlling Transcriptional Activation via Homomeric Protein-Protein Interactions. Lee B, Wang T. ACS Synth Biol. 2022 Oct 21;11(10):3198-3206. doi: 10.1021/acssynbio.2c00501. Epub 2022 Oct 10. PubMed 36215660.
Backbone
  Vector backbone: ColE1
  Total vector size (bp): 3097
  Vector type: Bacterial Expression, Luciferase, Synthetic Biology
Growth in bacteria
  Bacterial resistance: Spectinomycin, 50 μg/mL
  Growth temperature: 37°C
  Growth strain: DH5alpha
  Copy number: High Copy
Gene/Insert
  Gene/Insert name: cCadC-GCN4
  Species: Synthetic
  Insert size (bp): 588
Terms and licenses: Academic/Nonprofit Terms; Industry Terms: Not Available to Industry
How to cite: pBL069 was a gift from Tina Wang (Addgene plasmid # 194800 ; http://n2t.net/addgene:194800 ; RRID:Addgene_194800)
