[The description below was written by a language model from this plasmid's Addgene catalogue record and pLannotate feature annotations shown in this document.]
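Description:
pBL069 is a small (about 3.1 kb) bacterial expression plasmid for synthetic biology work in E. coli. It is built on a ColE1-type backbone and catalogued as high copy. The feature table shows the ColE1/pMB1 origin together with the neighbouring bom region, a rop coding sequence and a short mbeC fragment, all remnants of the natural ColE1/pBR322 replication and mobilisation region. Selection is by spectinomycin through the aadA aminoglycoside adenylyltransferase gene, which sits on the reverse strand and is driven by the AmpR (bla) promoter.

The payload is a 588 bp synthetic insert, cCadC-GCN4, placed under a tetracycline-regulated promoter (Ptet). An rrnB T1 terminator lies upstream and insulates the cassette from read-through. It is followed by overlapping annotations for PLtetO-1, the tetA promoter and tet operator sequence, which together indicate a TetR-repressible promoter; no tetR gene is annotated on this plasmid, so the repressor would presumably have to come from elsewhere. The annotated coding region is a fragment of E. coli CadC, the transcriptional activator of the Pcad promoter upstream of cadBA. The GCN4 portion is not separately annotated but would account for the remainder of the insert. GCN4 is commonly used as a leucine-zipper self-association domain, although the record does not specify which segment is present.

In line with the associated publication on controlling transcriptional activation through homomeric protein-protein interactions, the fusion appears to link CadC-driven activation to GCN4 self-association. Although the vector type lists luciferase, no luciferase gene is annotated here, so any reporter is presumably supplied on a separate construct.
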