Features (pLannotate 1.2.2; 11 found; start..end, strand, type, name):
      2..590     +  rep_origin     ori: high-copy-number ColE1/pMB1/pBR322/pUC origin of replication
    776..916     -  misc_feature   bom: basis of mobility region from pBR322
   1018..1209    -  CDS            rop: Rop protein, which maintains plasmids at low copy number; rop
   1250..1306    +  CDS            mbeC (fragment): MBEC_ECOLX - Experimental evidence at protein level: Swiss-Prot protein existence level 1. Required for efficient mobilization of ColE1 plasmid and is thus essential to promote the specific transfer of the plasmid during conjugation. Probably functions by inducing DNA bending, helping the MbeA relaxase to melt the DNA around the nic site and cleave the phosphodiester bond. Binds specifically double-stranded DNA (dsDNA) containing the ColE1 oriT but does not recognize the inverted repeat (IR). From Escherichia coli.
   1320..1364    +  terminator     rrnB T1 terminator: transcription terminator T1 from the E. coli rrnB gene
   1405..1425    +  promoter       PLtetO-1 promoter (fragment): modified phage lambda PL promoter with tet operator sites (Lutz and Bujard, 1997)
   1425..1459    +  promoter       tetA promoter: contains a tet operator sequence that enables repression by TetR
   1460..1487    +  protein_bind   tetracycline response element (fragment): contains seven copies of the tetracycline operator tetO tetracycline repressor TetR
   1540..2004    +  CDS            cadC (fragment): CADC_ECOLI - Experimental evidence at protein level: Swiss-Prot protein existence level 1. Required for Pcad induction, a promoter upstream of cadBA that is responsible for the pH-regulated expression of CadA and CadB. Probably acts as an activating transcription factor. From Escherichia coli (strain K12).
   2210..2998    -  CDS            aadA: S3AD_ECOLX - Experimental evidence at protein level: Swiss-Prot protein existence level 1. Mediates bacterial resistance to the antibiotics streptomycin and spectinomycin. From Escherichia coli.
   2999..3070    -  promoter       AmpR promoter: bla
>Addgene plasmid #194800 | pBL069 | addgene full sequence | sequence record 385743 | Addgene NGS Result
GTTGAGATCCTTTTTTTCTGCGCGTAATCTGCTGCTTGCAAACAAAAAAACCACCGCTACCAGCGGTGGT
TTGTTTGCCGGATCAAGAGCTACCACCTCTTTTTCCGAAGGTAACTGGCTTCAGCAGAGCGCAGATACCA
AATACTGTCCTTCTAGTGTAGCCGTAGTTAGGCCACCACTTCAAGAACTCTGTAGCACCGCCTACATACC
TCGCTCTGCTAATCCTGTTACCAGTGGCTGCTGCCAGTGGCGATAAGTCGTGTCTTACCGGGTTGGACTC
AAGACGATAGTTACCGGATAAGGCGCAGCGGTCGGGCTGAACGGGGGGTTCGTGCACACAGCCCAGCTTG
GAGCGAACGACCTACACCGAACTGAGATACCTACAGCGTGAGCTATGAGAAAGCGCCACGCTTCCCGAAG
GGAGAAAGGCGGACAGGTATCCGGTAAGCGGCAGGGTCGGAACAGGAGAGCGCACGAGGGAGCTTCCAGG
GGGAAACGCCTGGTATCTTTATAGTCCTGTCGGGTTTCGCCACCTCTGACTTGAGCGTCGATTTTTGTGA
TGCTCGTCAGGGGGGCGGAGCCTATGGAAAAACGCCAGCAACGCGGCCTTTTTACGGTTCCTGGCCTTTT
GCTGGCCTTTTGCTCACATGTTCTTTCCTGCGTTATCCCCTGATTCTGTGGATAACCGTATTACCGCCTT
TGAGTGAGCTGATACCGCTCGCCGCAGCCGAACGACCGAGCGCAGCGAGTCAGTGAGCGAGGAAGCGGAA
GAGCGCCTGATGCGGTATTTTCTCCTTACGCATCTGTGCGGTATTTCACACCGCATATGGTGCACTCTCA
GTACAATCTGCTCTGATGCCGCATAGTTAAGCCAGTATACACTCCGCTATCGCTACGTGACTGGGTCATG
GCTGCGCCCCGACACCCGCCAACACCCGCTGACGCGCCCTGACGGGCTTGTCTGCTCCCGGCATCCGCTT
ACAGACAAGCTGTGACCGTCTCCGGGAGCTGCATGTGTCAGAGGTTTTCACCGTCATCACCGAAACGCGC
GAGGCAGCTGCGGTAAAGCTCATCAGCGTGGTCGTGAAGCGATTCACAGATGTCTGCCTGTTCATCCGCG
TCCAGCTCGTTGAGTTTCTCCAGAAGCGTTAATGTCTGGCTTCTGATAAAGCGGGCCATGTTAAGGGCGG
TTTTTTCCTGTTTGGTCACTGATGCCTCCGTGTAAGGGGGATTTCTGTTCATGGGGGTAATGATACCGAT
GAAACGAGAGAGGATGCTCACGATACGGGTTACTGATGATGAACAAGAGGACATCCGGTCAAATAAAACG
AAAGGCTCAGTCGAAAGACTGGGCCTTTCGTTTTGCTGAGGAGACTTAGGGACCCTCCATCGAATGGCCA
GATGATCCCTATCAGTGATAGAGATTGACACTCTATCATTGATAGAGTTATTTTACCACTCCCTATCAGT
GATAGAGAAAAGTGAAATGAATAGTTCGACAAAAATCTAGACCTGCAGGTGCAGTAAAGGAAAAAAAAAA
TGCAACAACCTGTAGTTCGCGTTGGCGAATGGCTTGTTACTCCGTCCATAAACCAAATTAGCCGCAATGG
GCGTCAACTTACCCTTCGTCCGAGATTAATCGATCTTCTGGTTTTCTTTGCTCAACACAGTGGCGAAGTA
CTTAGCAGGGATGAACTTATCGATAATGTCTGGAAGAGAAGTATTGTCACCAATCACGTTGTGACGCAGA
GTATCTCAGAACTACGTAAGTCATTAAAAGATAATGATGAAGATAGTCCTGTCTATATCGCTACTGTACC
AAAGCGCGGCTATAAATTAATGGTGCCGGTTATCTGGTACAGCGAAGAAGAGGGAGAGGAAATAATGCTA
TCTTCGGCAGCGGCTATCTCTGAGGCGGTTCCTGCCACAGATTCTCCCTCCCACAGTCTTAACATTCAAA
ACACCGCAACGCCACCTGAACAATCCCCAGTTAAAAGCAAACGAGGTGGATCTGGTGGTTTGCAAAGAAT
GAAACAACTTGAAGACAAGGTTGAAGAATTGCTTTCGAAAAATTATCACTTGGAAAATGAGGTTGCCAGA
TTAAAGAAATTAGTTGGCGAACGCTAAACTTAATTAACGGCACTCCTCAGCAAATATAATGACCCTCTTG
ATAACCCAAGAGGGCATTTTTTAATGCCCATGGCGTTTATTTGCCGACTACCTTGGTGATCTCGCCTTTC
ACGTAGTGGACAAATTCTTCCAACTGATCTGCGCGCGAGGCCAAGCGATCTTCTTCTTGTCCAAGATAAG
CCTGTCTAGCTTCAAGTATGACGGGCTGATACTGGGCCGGCAGGCGCTCCATTGCCCAGTCGGCAGCGAC
ATCCTTCGGCGCGATTTTGCCGGTTACTGCGCTGTACCAAATGCGGGACAACGTAAGCACTACATTTCGC
TCATCTCCAGCCCAGTCGGGCGGCGAGTTCCATAGCGTTAAGGTTTCATTTAGCGCCTCAAATAGATCCT
GTTCAGGAACCGGATCAAAGAGTTCCTCCGCCGCTGGACCTACCAAGGCAACGCTATGTTCTCTTGCTTT
TGTCAGCAAGATAGCCAGATCAATGTCGATCGTGGCTGGCTCGAAGATACCTGCAAGAATGTCATTGCGC
TGCCATTCTCCAAATTGCAGTTCGCGCTTAGCTGGATAACGCCACGGAATGATGTCGTCGTGCACAACAA
TGGTGACTTCTACAGCGCGGAGAATCTCGCTCTCTCCAGGGGAAGCCGAAGTTTCCAAAAGGTCGTTGAT
CAAAGCTCGCCGCGTTGTTTCATCAAGCCTTACGGTCACCGTAACCAGCAAATCAATATCACTGTGTGGC
TTCAGGCCGCCATCCACTGCGGAGCCGTACAAATGTACGGCCAGCAACGTCGGTTCGAGATGGCGCTCGA
TGACGCCAACTACCTCTGATAGTTGAGTCGATACTTCGGCGATCACCGCTTCCCTCATACTCTTCCTTTT
TCAATATTATTGAAGCATTTATCAGGGTTATTGTCTCATGAGCGGATACATATTTGAATGTATTTAGAAA
AATAGGCCAAATAGGCC
